>Addgene plasmid #241360 | pTol2_Ubi_N41 CNBD AcGFP | addgene full sequence | sequence record 487461 | Addgene NGS Result
CCACCTAAATTGTAAGCGTTAATATTTTGTTAAAATTCGCGTTAAATTTTTGTTAAATCAGCTCATTTTT
TAACCAATAGGCCGAAATCGGCAAAATCCCTTATAAATCAAAAGAATAGACCGAGATAGGGT
[37 nt withheld, positions 133-169]
AAAGAACGTGGACTCCAACGTCAAAGG
[32 nt withheld, positions 197-228]
GCTGGCTAAGAACTCATCAGCCTCCCCGGTCCATCTACCCACGTACCAATGCACCAATTGGCCACAATGA
CGGCTACTACATGGTGCCATTCCTTCCTCTTTATAGGAATGGAGACTACCTCCTGTCCAACAATGCTCTT
GGATACGAGTACGCCTACCTGTTGGACCCAGGTCATTGCACAACACCAGAAATGCCCTCTGATCTGCAAA
AGACGTGAATATCTGTTCAGACACCCATATCCACTCTGTTCCACACAGGTCAGAGGTTTGTCCAGGAGTT
CTTGACAGAGGTGTAAAAAGTACTCAAAAATTTTACTCAAGTGAAAGTACAAGTACTTAGGGAAAATTTT
ACTCAATTAAAAGTAAAAGTATCTGGCTAGAATCTTACTTGAGTAAAAGTAAAAAAGTACTCCATTAAAA
TTGTACTTGAGTATTAAGGAAGTAAAAGTAAAAGCAAGAAAGAAAACTAGAGATTCTTGTTTAAGCTTTT
AATCTCAAAAAACATTAAATGAAATGCATACAAGGTTTTATCCTGCTTTAGAACTGTTTGTATTTAATTA
TCAAACTATAAGACAGACAATCTAATGCCAGTACACGCTACTCAAAGTTGTAAAACCTCAGATTTAACTT
CAGTAGAAGCTGATTCTCAAAATTGTTAGTGTCAAGCCTAGCTCTTTTGGGGCTGAAAAGCAATCCTGCA
GTGCTGAAAAGCCTCTCACAGGCAGCCGATGCGGGAAGAGGTGTATTAGTCTTGATAGAGAGGCTGCAAA
TAGCAGGAAACGTGAGCAGAGACTCCCTGGTGTCTGAAACACAGGCCAGATGGGCCCTCGAGCAGGAAAC
AGCTATGACCATGATTACGCCAAGCTATCAACTTTGTATAGAAAAGTTGCTGGATCCCATCGATTCGAAT
TCAAGGCCTCACCAGCAAAGTTCTAGAATTTGTCGAAACATTTATGTTATATATTTCCTGAAAAAAATTC
TGAGTAAGTTCTTAAGTGTTATTGCCAGCAACATAAACAACAGACGGCAAAATGAATAAATGATAACAAA
GCAGTAGGCTTAAATAAACCTAATTTTTATAGGCTGTTCTCTACAACCCTCAAACAGTGATTAGTTTTGT
ACTTATAAACTTGCCCTTTCATTCATATTTCAAGAAAATTGGTTCAGAAGATCTGGATATTCTAGCAGTT
GTTCAAGCTCATGGAGGGATCAGTGACCTGATTCCACAATGACTAGGCCTAATCCAGAAATTAGATGACT
GTCAACATAAAAAGGCACAGCACTCACTAGCTGCCCTATATATTTTATTATATTTTACATATATTATTTT
ATTTATTTAGCTCTGAGTGCTGTACTTTCTGGTTAAAGAAAACTGCTTACAACAGCTAACCTGTACTACC
TCAGGCTCAGGGAATTTGGAACAGGTTTGTCTGGTTTGTTTCTTTAACCATGCATGCTTGTTTTCAACTA
TGGCAACACAGTCACATGGGACATTACAGAAATGATTTGTCGATGACATGCGACTTTTCTTTAATAAAGC
GCAAAGATCCCAAAAAGCAAACTTTTAACAAAAATCATATAATTATATTTTCAATCCAGCTTTGTAGCAA
CTTTGTGCTGCTGTTCACTCAGCAACAGATAGTCAGTATAAGGTCAGTGTGTCTCAAAGCAGTGCCATCT
GTTTCACACATTGCGTTCTATATATAAGTGTGCTGGTTGACACGACACTGTATAAGGCCTAGGCTAAAAC
ACAAACAATGTAGAATGACACTGTGTTTTTTTTGTAAACAAATGTTGTTTTTGGTTAAACATCTTTGTGA
AAACATCCTCCTGTCATGTATTTGCTATATTCAAATGTTAAACCCGTGCAGAATAGAACATATACAAAAA
AAAACAACACAACACATTTTTAAACATTATTAAATATCAAGTATTGCTGGCAGTTCTGTTTCTGTTTTAC
AGTACCCTTTGCCACAGTTCTCCGCTTTTCCTGGTCCAGATTCCACAAGTCTGATTCACCAATAGCAAAG
CGAATAAACAACCAAAGCAGCCAATCACTGCTTGTAGACTGTCCTGCGAGACCGGCCCATTCCAGCACAT
TCTGGAAACTTCCTTTATATGATAATTATAAATACATTTAAATTATTGATACAAAACATGTAATTCCTAG
AACATAACCATAGCAATCATTAGTTTTCAGGGTAATTATGTATTTTTAGGATTTGACTGCGGAAAGATCT
GGTCATGTGACGTCTCATGAACGTCACGGCCCTGGGTTTCTATAAATACAGTAGGACTCTCGACCATCGG
CAGATTTTTCGAAGAAGAAGATCAGTTTCAGGAGCCGTACTGTTCCGTTTCAACGCAAATATTAACGGTA
AGAGCGAATTTCCTAGTTTGTTTTCATGCCATTCTTTAAAACCATAGCGTATTACTTTAATTATAGTAAA
CTTTCGCTTTCTTTATTACAAGAGACGTTTTGTGTTGATTCTCCGCGGACATTTTCGGTCAGACAATCAG
AAAATGACCGCGGAGGACCAGTAACTTGCATTACACGTAAGTTAAATCTTCGTGTATTAAAATGGTTAGG
TTGTTAACGTCAAATAGGTTACCGTGTTTGCGTGTGATCAGGTTGGTTTTGTTAGATTTTTGTCAGTATT
TTTAATTTATTTGTTTTAGTTTATTTATTTTTTTTGCTGAATCATAGTTTGTGAACAAAGAACCCGGATG
TTACATACAGTACAGCCGCCATGTTACAGAGAGTTATAACTTAATCATTTTAAAAATAATTTTGCCTTAC
TTTTAGTTTGTCATGTTGAGAAATGAGGAAATGTTAAAATGAGGAAATATCCAATTAATTTAATATATCA
AAATAATCCATGATTACAATGCACTGAACTGGAGAAAATTAAGATGTTTTCTAGTGTCATGAAACAAATG
TAAGAGATGTACATTGTAGATGTTTTATGTCAAGAATTGGCTAGTTGATGCAGCATACTGGCGATACTCA
GTTGTAATAACAGTAACGTTACATGTTAATAGACTACTGAGTATGCTGTTCTGTCTATGTATGCTCTGTA
AGCTACGAGAAGGACTTTTTTAAACAGTAAAGGGTGCAATATTTTTACAAATTGAATTAAATAAAGGCTG
TCTATTAAGTAATATGCTTGATATTTTTCTTACTTGATCGGAAATAAGAAAAAATATAAACGTTGTTGCT
CTAAAAATCCTAGTTCAGTTTAGCCAACCACAAATACCTTTTTGTTCCTCCAACAGTTTTTTTTTCTTCT
CTATAATATTTGGCAGTCTATAGTACTCCAAATGTTTCCCCACAGTCTAACTAATTGGTACAGCCAAAAT
CATGACACTTATTGCAATAATAATTTTGGTTCATTGGCATTGTTGATAGCCTGTGCCACTAATATGGTCG
ATTGATCATGCTTCAGGAAGAAAACTATATTGTTTGATGTAAGATTATTAAATCTTCACCTGCTTCCATT
ACAAACTATTCCCATCTTATTGAATTCTGGTATGTCTTAAAGGATTAGTTCACTTCCCAAATCAAAATTT
ACTTAGCCTTTTTTCATCCATGATCCCTTTTTTTCATCATTAATGAAGAAATTGTTTTTGAAAAAGTTTC
AAGATTTTTTTCTCTATATTGTGGAGCTTGTTAGTTTAAAATTCCAAAATGCAATATGTGGCTTCAAATG
GTTCTAAATGATCCCAGTCAAGGAATAACAGTCTTATCTAATGAAACCATTAGACCTTTAAAAATAAAAA
AAATAAAAGTATTTATTTTTAAATGACTGAGTGATTAAGTTGAATTTCAGCGTTTCCTTACTGTGTAGAA
GTCCTTCCTTACTGGCCCCACCCTTTGGTTCTCTGCCAATCTGCTACCTAATGTAATGTTGTGGAACATT
ATTATTCTTTATTTCTTAATTTTTTATTTTTTATTTTAAAACAATGTAAACTGCACAGATGTGCAGTTTG
TTTAAAATGGCCAATGCTTTGGAAATGCATGACATAATTAGATTTCATGATGCACAAAGCCAAATCTCAG
AGCTTGTGCAAAATGAGCTATCATTTCACTAGGTAAGACCCTAAATTTTCATATAGGATCATTTGGACAA
TTTTGCTGCAGGTAAAATGCATTCTATAGTCCACTGTCAGCCATTGTTTTGGATAGTATTTATTTTTCTC
TACAAGTATAGTCAATAGTTTTCTATTATTTTAAAGGTTTGTAACATTTAAGGGTGACCAAATGCAAAGT
AAAATTTCATTTTCGGGTGAACTATCTCGTTTAACATGGGAGAAGTGCAAAACATACATTATTGGCTAGA
ACATTGTAGTATTTTTTAAATGGAAATGTGTGATTGCTAATCTTACTTTGAATTTGTTTACAGTCGAGCC
TCTAGAACCGGTGGTACCGCAAGTTTGTACAAAAAAGCAGGCTCCGAATTCGCCCTTGGATCCGCCACCA
TGTTCTACCAGGAGGTGAGGAGGGGCGACTTCATGAGGAACTGGCAGCTGGTGGCCGCCGTGCCTCTGTT
CCAGAAGCTGGGCCCTGCCGTGCTGGTGGAGATCGTGAGGGCCCTGAGGGCCAGGACCGTGCCTGCCGGC
GCCGTGATCTGCAGGATCGGCGAGTCTGGCGACAGGATGTTCTTCGTGGTGGAGGGCAGCGTGAGCGTGG
CCACCCCTAACCCTGTGGAGCTGGGCCCTGGCGCCTTCTTCGGCGAGATGGCCCTGATCAGCGGCGAGCC
TAGGAGCGCCACCGTGAGCGCCGCCACCACCGTGAGCCTGCTGAGCCTGCACAGCGCCGACTTCCAGATG
CTGTGCAGCAGCAGCCCTGAGATCGCCGAGATCATCAGGAAGACCGCCCTGGAGAGGAGAGGCGCTGCCG
CTAACGCCGAATTCGTGAGCAAGGGCGCCGAGCTGTTCACCGGCATCGTGCCCATCCTGATCGAGCTGAA
TGGCGATGTGAATGGCCACAAGTTCAGCGTGAGCGGCGAGGGCGAGGGCGATGCCACCTACGGCAAGCTG
ACCCTGAAGTTCATCTGCACCACCGGCAAGCTGCCTGTGCCCTGGCCCACCCTGGTGACCACCCTGAGCT
ACGGCGTGCAGTGCTTCTCACGCTACCCCGATCACATGAAGCAGCACGACTTCTTCAAGAGCGCCATGCC
TGAGGGCTACATCCAGGAGCGCACCATCTTCTTCGAGGATGACGGCAACTACAAGTCGCGCGCCGAGGTG
AAGTTCGAGGGCGATACCCTGGTGAATCGCATCGAGCTGACCGGCACCGATTTCAAGGAGGATGGCAACA
TCCTGGGCAATAAGATGGAGTACAACTACAACGCCCACAATGTGTACATCATGACCGACAAGGCCAAGAA
TGGCATCAAGGTGAACTTCAAGATCCGCCACAACATCGAGGATGGCAGCGTGCAGCTGGCCGACCACTAC
CAGCAGAATACCCCCATCGGCGATGGCCCTGTGCTGCTGCCCGATAACCACTACCTGTCCACCCAGAGCG
CCCTGTCCAAGGACCCCAACGAGAAGCGCGATCACATGATCTACTTCGGCTTCGTGACCGCCGCCGCCAT
CACCCACGGCATGGATGAGCTGTACAAGTGACTCGAGCCTCTAGAACTATAGTGAGTCGTATTACGTAGA
TCCAGACATGATAAGATACATTGATGAGTTTGGACAAACCACAACTAGAATGCAGTGAAAAAAATGCTTT
ATTTGTGAAATTTGTGATGCTATTGCTTTATTTGGAACCATTATAAGCTGCAATAAACAAGTTAAGGGCG
AATTCGACCCAGCTTTCTTGTACAAAGTGGGGGATCCAGACATGATAAGATACATTGATGAGTTTGGACA
AACCACAACTAGAATGCAGTGAAAAAAATGCTTTATTTGTGAAATTTGTGATGCTATTGCTTTATTTGTA
ACCATTATAAGCTGCAATAAACAAGTTAACAACAACAATTGCATTCATTTTATGTTTCAGGTTCAGGGGG
AGGTGTGGGAGGTTTTTTCCAACTTTATTATACATAGTTGATAATTCACTGGCCGTCGTTTTACGGTACC
ATCGATGATGATCCAGACATGATAAGATACATTGATGAGTTTGGACAAACCACAACTAGAATGCAGTGAA
AAAAATGCTTTATTTGTGAAATTTGTGATGCTATTGCTTTATTTGTAACCATTATAAGCTGCAATAAACA
AGTTAACAACAACAATTGCATTCATTTTATGTTTCAGGTTCAGGGGGAGGTGTGGGAGGTTTTTTAAAGC
AAGTAAAACCTCTACAAATGTGGTATGGCTGATTATGATCCTCTAGATCAGATCTGCGAAGATACGGCCA
CGGGTGCTCTTGATCCTGTGGCTGATTTTGGACTGTGCTGCTCGCAGCTGCTGATGAATCACATACTTCC
TCCATTTTCTTCCACTGATTGACTGTTATAATTTCCCTAATTTCCAGGTCAAGGTGCTGTGCATTGTGGT
AATAGATGTGACATGACGTCACTTCCAAAGGACCAATGAACATGTCTGACCAATTTCATATAATGTGAAA
ACGATTTTCATAGGCAGAATAAATAACATTTAAATTAAACTGGGCATCAGCGCAATTCAATTGGTTTGGT
AATAGCAAGGGAAAATAGAATGAAGTGATCTCCAAAAAATAAGTACTTTTTGACTGTAAATAAAATTGTA
AGGAGTAAAAAGTACTTTTTTTTCTAAAAAAATGTAATTAAGTAAAAGTAAAAGTATTGATTTTTAATTG
TACTCAAGTAAAGTAAAAATCCCCAAAAATAATACTTAAGTACAGTAATCAAGTAAAATTACTCAAGTAC
TTTACACCTCTGGTTCTTGACCCCCTACCTTCAGCAAGCCCAGCAGATCCACTAGTTCTAGAGCGGCCGC
CACCGCGGTGGAGCTCCAGCTTTTGTTCCCTTTAGTGAGGGTTAATTGCGCGCTTGGCGTAATCATGGTC
ATAGCTGTTTCCTGTGTGAAATTGTTATCCGCTCACAATTCCACACAACATACGAGCCGGAAGCATAAAG
TGTAAAGCCTGGGGTGCCTAATGAGTGAGCTAACTCACATTAATTGCGTTGCGCTCACTGCCCGCTTTCC
AGTCGGGAAACCTGTCGTGCCAGCTGCATTAATGAATCGGCCAACGCGCGGGGAGAGGCGGTTTGCGTAT
TGGGCGCTCTTCCGCTTCCTCGCTCACTGACTCGCTGCGCTCGGTCGTTCGGCTGCGGCGAGCGGTATCA
GCTCACTCAAAGGCGGTAATACGGTTATCCACAGAATCAGGGGATAACGCAGGAAAGAACATGTGAGCAA
AAGGCCAGCAAAAGGCCAGGAACCGTAAAAAGGCCGCGTTGCTGGCGTTTTTCCATAGGCTCCGCCCCCC
TGACGAGCATCACAAAAATCGACGCTCAAGTCAGAGGTGGCGAAACCCGACAGGACTATAAAGATACCAG
GCGTTTCCCCCTGGAAGCTCCCTCGTGCGCTCTCCTGTTCCGACCCTGCCGCTTACCGGATACCTGTCCG
CCTTTCTCCCTTCGGGAAGCGTGGCGCTTTCTCATAGCTCACGCTGTAGGTATCTCAGTTCGGTGTAGGT
CGTTCGCTCCAAGCTGGGCTGTGTGCACGAACCCCCCGTTCAGCCCGACCGCTGCGCCTTATCCGGTAAC
TATCGTCTTGAGTCCAACCCGGTAAGACACGACTTATCGCCACTGGCAGCAGCCACTGGTAACAGGATTA
GCAGAGCGAGGTATGTAGGCGGTGCTACAGAGTTCTTGAAGTGGTGGCCTAACTACGGCTACACTAGAAG
AACAGTATTTGGTATCTGCGCTCTGCTGAAGCCAGTTACCTTCGGAAAAAGAGTTGGTAGCTCTTGATCC
GGCAAACAAACCACCGCTGGTAGCGGTGGTTTTTTTGTTTGCAAGCAGCAGATTACGCGCAGAAAAAAAG
GATCTCAAGAAGATCCTTTGATCTTTTCTACGGGGTCTGACGCTCAGTGGAACGAAAACTCACGTTAAGG
CATTTTGGTCATGAGATTATCAAAAAGGATCTTCACCTAGATCCTTTTAAATTAAAAATGAAGTTTTAAA
TCAATCTAAAGTATATATGAGTAAACTTGGTCTGACAGTTACCAATGCTTAATCAGTGAGGCACCTATCT
CAGCGATCTGTCTATTTCGTTCATCCATAGTTGCCTGACTCCCCGTCGTGTAGATAACTACGATACGGGA
GGGCTTACCATCTGGCCCCAGTGCTGCAATGATACCGCGAGACCCACGCTCACCGGCTCCAGATTTATCA
GCAATAAACCAGCCAGCCGGAAGGGCCGAGCGCAGAAGTGGTCCTGCAACTTTATCCGCCTCCATCCAGT
CTATTAATTGTTGCCGGGAAGCTAGAGTAAGTAGTTCGCCAGTTAATAGTTTGCGCAACGTTGTTGCCAT
TGCTACAGGCATCGTGGTGTCACGCTCGTCGTTTGGTATGGCTTCATTCAGCTCCGGTTCCCAACGATCA
AGGCGAGTTACATGATCCCCCATGTTGTGCAAAAAAGCGGTTAGCTCCTTCGGTCCTCCGATCGTTGTCA
GAAGTAAGTTGGCCGCAGTGTTATCACTCATGGTTATGGCAGCACTGCATAATTCTCTTACTGTCATGCC
ATCCGTAAGATGCTTTTCTGTGACTGGTGAGTACTCAACCAAGTCATTCTGAGAATAGTGTATGCGGCGA
CCGAGTTGCTCTTGCCCGGCGTCAATACGGGATAATACCGCGCCACATAGCAGAACTTTAAAAGTGCTCA
TCATTGGAAAACGTTCTTCGGGGCGAAAACTCTCAAGGATCTTACCGCTGTTGAGATCCAGTTCGATGTA
ACCCACTCGTGCACCCAACTGATCTTCAGCATCTTTTACTTTCACCAGCGTTTCTGGGTGAGCAAAAACA
GGAAGGCAAAATGCCGCAAAAAAGGGAATAAGGGCGACACGGAAATGTTGAATACTCATACTCTTCCTTT
TTCAATATTATTGAAGCATTTATCAGGGTTATTGTCTCATGAGCGGATACATATTTGAATGTATTTAGAA
AAATAAACAAATAGGGGTTCCGCGCACATTTCCCCGAAAAGTG
Features (pLannotate 1.2.2; 24 found; start..end, strand, type, name):
      7..228     -  rep_origin     M13 ori (fragment) (sequence partly withheld): M13 bacteriophage origin of replication; arrow indicates direction of (+) strand synthesis
    228..515     +  CDS            tyr (fragment) (sequence partly withheld): TYRO_ORYLA - Also known as tyro. Experimental evidence at transcript level: Swiss-Prot protein existence level 2. This is a copper-containing oxidase that functions in the formation of pigments such as melanins and other polyphenolic compounds. From Oryzias latipes (Japanese rice fish) (Japanese killifish).
   1097..1117    +  protein_bind   attB4: mutant version of attB; core recombination site for the Gateway® BP reaction BP Clonase™
   4168..4191    -  misc_feature   CEN4 (fragment): S. cerevisiae CEN4 centromere
   4658..4678    +  protein_bind   attB1: mutant version of attB; core recombination site for the Gateway® BP reaction BP Clonase™
   4702..5136    +  CDS            CNGK1_RHILO (fragment): Experimental evidence at protein level: Swiss-Prot protein existence level 1. Cyclic nucleotide-regulated potassium channel activated by cAMP. From Mesorhizobium japonicum (strain LMG 29417 / CECT 9101 / MAFF 303099) (Mesorhizobium loti (strain MAFF 303099)).
   5146..5856    +  CDS            aceGFP-h: aceGFP-h is a basic (constitutively fluorescent) long stokes shift fluorescent protein published in 2003, derived from Aequorea coerulescens.
   5875..5892    -  promoter       T7 promoter (fragment): promoter for bacteriophage T7 RNA polymerase
   5897..6031    -  polyA_signal   SV40 poly(A) signal: SV40 polyadenylation signal
   6048..6068    -  protein_bind   attB2: mutant version of attB; core recombination site for the Gateway® BP reaction BP Clonase™
   6071..6205    -  polyA_signal   SV40 poly(A) signal: SV40 polyadenylation signal
   6268..6288    -  protein_bind   attB3: mutant version of attB; core recombination site for the Gateway® BP reaction BP Clonase™
   6292..6312    +  CDS            lacZα (fragment): LacZα fragment of β-galactosidase; lacZ fragment
   6328..6462    -  polyA_signal   SV40 poly(A) signal: SV40 polyadenylation signal
   6485..6568    -  CDS            large T antigen (fragment): large T antigen from SV40 (simian virus 40)
   7134..7174    -  misc_feature   MCS (fragment): pBluescript multiple cloning site
   7187..7205    -  promoter       T3 promoter: promoter for bacteriophage T3 RNA polymerase
   7250..7266    -  protein_bind   lac operator: The lac repressor binds to the lac operator to inhibit transcription in E. coli. This inhibition can be relieved by adding lactose or isopropyl-β-D-thiogalactopyranoside (IPTG). lac repressor encoded by lacI
   7274..7304    -  promoter       lac promoter: promoter for the E. coli lac operon
   7319..7340    -  protein_bind   CAP binding site: CAP binding activates transcription in the presence of cAMP. E. coli catabolite activator protein
   7353..7445    -  CDS            lacI (fragment): lac repressor; lacI; The lac repressor binds to the lac operator to inhibit transcription in E. coli. This inhibition can be relieved by adding lactose or isopropyl-β-D-thiogalactopyranoside (IPTG).
   7628..8216    -  rep_origin     ori: high-copy-number ColE1/pMB1/pBR322/pUC origin of replication
   8387..9247    -  CDS            AmpR: β-lactamase; bla; confers resistance to ampicillin, carbenicillin, and related antibiotics
   9248..9352    -  promoter       AmpR promoter: bla
