[The description below was written by a language model from this plasmid's Addgene catalogue record and pLannotate feature annotations shown in this document.]
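Description:
pTol2_Ubi_N41 CNBD AcGFP (also recorded as pMPS37) is a 9,371 bp Tol2 transposon transgenesis plasmid for zebrafish, assembled by multisite Gateway recombination into the pTol2pA2 destination backbone. It is propagated in E. coli through a high-copy ColE1/pUC-type origin and selected with ampicillin via the AmpR (β-lactamase) cassette. pBluescript-derived remnants (lac promoter/operator, T3 promoter, MCS fragment, partial M13/f1 origin) are also annotated. The Tol2 arms themselves are not called by the automated annotation. A short hit to medaka tyrosinase near the start of the record likely reflects medaka-derived sequence flanking Tol2, and small matches such as the CEN4 fragment and lacI fragment are probably incidental.

The payload sits between Gateway attB scars. The roughly 3.5 kb interval between attB4 and attB1 has no meaningful annotation, but it occupies the 5′ entry position and, per the catalogue, corresponds to the ubiquitin (Ubi) promoter that drives broad expression. Downstream of attB1 is an open reading frame matching the cyclic nucleotide-binding domain of the cAMP-activated potassium channel from Mesorhizobium loti, fused at its C terminus to the Aequorea coerulescens green fluorescent protein AcGFP. SV40 polyadenylation signals follow, supplied by the entry clones and the backbone. According to the associated publication title, the sensor works by ligand-dependent protein stabilization, which implies that fluorescence accumulates when cAMP binds and stabilizes the domain. The record does not define the "N41" designation. The plasmid is intended for generating zebrafish that ubiquitously express this cAMP reporter; Tol2 constructs are typically integrated into the genome with Tol2 transposase supplied separately.
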