Addgene plasmid #241360: pTol2_Ubi_N41 CNBD AcGFP
Purpose: pMPS37; ubiquitously expresses cAMP sensor; zebrafish transgene
Depositing lab: William Talbot. Depositing organization: Stanford University. Publication: A cAMP Sensor Based on Ligand-Dependent Protein Stabilization. Sidoli M, Chen LC, Lu AJ, Wandless TJ, Talbot WS. ACS Chem Biol. 2022 Aug 19;17(8):2024-2030. doi: 10.1021/acschembio.2c00333. Epub 2022 Jul 15. PubMed 35839076.
Backbone
  Vector backbone: pTol2pA2
  Total vector size (bp): 9371
  Vector type: Tol2 zebrafish transgene expression; Gateway
Growth in bacteria
  Bacterial resistance: Ampicillin, 100 μg/mL
  Growth temperature: 37°C
  Growth strain: DH5alpha
  Copy number: Unknown
Gene/Insert
  Gene/Insert name: Ubi:CNBD-AcGFP
  Tag / fusion protein: AcGFP (C terminal on insert)
Terms and licenses: Academic/Nonprofit Terms; Industry Terms: Not Available to Industry
How to cite: pTol2_Ubi_N41 CNBD AcGFP was a gift from William Talbot (Addgene plasmid # 241360 ; http://n2t.net/addgene:241360 ; RRID:Addgene_241360)
